Addgene plasmid #63416: pFusX4-7
Purpose: Encodes RVD positions 10-12 in TALEN assembly
Depositing lab: Stephen Ekker. Depositing organization: Mayo Foundation for Medical Education and Research. Publication: FusX: A rapid one-step TALE assembly system for genome science. Ma AC, McNulty MS, Tanya PL, Jarryd CM, Martinez-Galvez G, Argue DP, Lee HB, Urban MD, Bullard CE, Blackburn PR, Man TK, Clark KJ, Ekker SC. Hum Gene Ther. 2016 Jun;27(6):451-63. doi: 10.1089/hum.2015.172 PubMed 26854857.
Backbone
  Vector backbone: FusX4
  Backbone size w/o insert (bp): 3008
  Vector type: TALEN
Growth in bacteria
  Bacterial resistance: Spectinomycin, 50 μg/mL
  Growth temperature: 37°C
  Growth strain: DH5alpha
  Copy number: High Copy
Gene/Insert
  Gene/Insert name: NI HD NN (alt name: X4_ACG)
  Species: Synthetic
  Mutation: none
  Cloning method: Restriction Enzyme; 5′ cloning site BsaI (destroyed during cloning); 3′ cloning site BsaI (destroyed during cloning)
  Sequencing primers: 5′ pCR8_F1; 3′ pCR8_R1
Terms and licenses: Academic/Nonprofit Terms; Industry Terms: Not Available to Industry
How to cite: pFusX4-7 was a gift from Stephen Ekker (Addgene plasmid # 63416 ; http://n2t.net/addgene:63416 ; RRID:Addgene_63416)
