[The description below was written by a language model from this plasmid's Addgene catalogue record.]
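Description:
pFusX4-7 is a bacterial library plasmid from the FusX system, a one-step method for assembling TALE (transcription activator-like effector) repeat arrays used to build TALENs and related DNA-targeting proteins. It is built on the FusX4 backbone (about 3 kb without insert), is maintained in E. coli as a high-copy plasmid, and is selected with spectinomycin. The record does not name the origin of replication or list any other backbone features, although the listed sequencing primers are of the pCR8 type.

The insert is a synthetic, pre-assembled trimer of TALE repeats carrying the repeat-variable diresidues (RVDs) NI, HD and NN. Under the standard TALE recognition code, these RVDs specify A, C and G respectively, which matches the alternative insert name X4_ACG. According to the record, this module supplies RVD positions 10 to 12 of the final array, so it is one member of a set of FusX4 plasmids that together cover the possible triplets at that position. The trimer was cloned through BsaI sites that were destroyed in the process, as is typical of Golden Gate-style cloning with type IIS enzymes.

In use, this plasmid is chosen when the target DNA sequence reads ACG at positions 10 to 12. It is then combined with the corresponding trimer plasmids for the other positions and a receiver vector to generate a full-length TALE array in a single reaction. The plasmid has no stated promoter or expression elements for the insert and serves purely as an assembly component rather than an expression construct.
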