>Addgene plasmid #63416 | pFusX4-7 | depositor partial sequence | sequence record 105350 | pFusX4_ACG
AGTCTTAAGCGTCTCCCCTGACCCCGGACCAAGTGGTGGCTATCGCCAGCAACATTGGCGGCAAGCAAGC
GCTCGAAACGGTGCAGCGGCTGTTGCCGGTGCTGTGCCAGGACCATGGCCTGACTCCGGACCAAGTGGTG
GCTATCGCCAGCCACGATGGCGGCAAGCAAGCGCTCGAAACGGTGCAGCGGCTGTTGCCGGTGCTGTGCC
AGGACCATGGCCTGACCCCGGACCAAGTGGTGGCTATCGCCAGCAACAATGGCGGCAAGCAAGCGCTCGA
AACGGTGCAGCGGCTGTTGCCGGTGCTGTGCCAGGACCATGGCCGAGACGTC
