>Addgene plasmid #63416 | pFusX4-7 | depositor partial sequence | sequence record 105351 | FusX4
CGTCTCCCCTGACCCCGGACCAAGTGGTGGCTATCGAGACCGGCGCCGCTACGGGCGCGTCCCATTCGCC
ATTCAGGCTGCGCAACTGTTGGGAAGGGCGATCGGTGCGGGCTCTTCGCTATTACGCCAGCTGGCGAAAG
GGGGATGTGCTGCAAGGCGATTAAGTTGGGAACGCCAGGGTTTTCCCAGTCACGACGTTGTAAAACGACG
GCCAGTGAGCGCGCGTAATCGACTCACTATAGGGCGAATTGGGTACCGGGCCCCCCCTCGAGGTCCTCCA
GCTTTTGTTCCCTTTAGTGAGGGTTAATTGCGCGCTTGGCGTAATCATGGTCATAGCTGTTTCCTGTGTG
AAATTGTTATCCGCTCACAATTCCACACAACATACGAGCCGGAAGCATAAAGTGTAAAGCCTGGGGTGCC
TAATGAGTGAGCTAACTCACATTAATTGCGTTGCGCTCACTGCCCGCTTTCCACCGGTGGTCTCTGGCGG
CAAGCAAGCGCTCGAAACGGTGCAGCGGCTGTTGCCGGTGCTGTGCCAGGACCATGGCCGAGACGTCTAG
ACCAGCCAGGACAGAAATGCCTCGACTTCGCTGCTACCCAAGGTTGCCGGGTGACGCACACCGTGGAAAC
GGATGAAGGCACGAACCCAGTGGACATAAGCCTGTTCGGTTCGTAAGCTGTAATGCAAGTAGCGTATGCG
CTCACGCAACTGGTCCAGAACCTTGACCGAACGCAGCGGTGGTAACGGCGCAGTGGCGGTTTTCATGGCT
TGTTATGACTGTTTTTTTGGGGTACAGTCTATGCCTCGGGCATCCAAGCAGCAAGCGCGTTACGCCGTGG
GTCGATGTTTGATGTTATGGAGCAGCAACGATGTTACGCAGCAGGGCAGTCGCCCTAAAACAAAGTTAAA
CATTATGAGGGAAGCGGTGATCGCCGAAGTATCGACTCAACTATCAGAGGTAGTTGGCGTCATCGAGCGC
CATCTCGAACCGACGTTGCTGGCCGTACATTTGTACGGCTCCGCAGTGGATGGCGGCCTGAAGCCACACA
GTGATATTGATTTGCTGGTTACGGTGACCGTAAGGCTTGATGAAACAACGCGGCGAGCTTTGATCAACGA
CCTTTTGGAAACTTCGGCTTCCCCTGGAGAGAGCGAGATTCTCCGCGCTGTAGAAGTCACCATTGTTGTG
CACGACGACATCATTCCGTGGCGTTATCCAGCTAAGCGCGAACTGCAATTTGGAGAATGGCAGCGCAATG
ACATTCTTGCAGGTATCTTCGAGCCAGCCACGATCGACATTGATCTGGCTATCTTGCTGACAAAAGCAAG
AGAACATAGCGTTGCCTTGGTAGGTCCAGCGGCGGAGGAACTCTTTGATCCGGTTCCTGAACAGGATCTA
TTTGAGGCGCTAAATGAAACCTTAACGCTATGGAACTCGCCGCCCGACTGGGCTGGCGATGAGCGAAATG
TAGTGCTTACGTTGTCCCGCATTTGGTACAGCGCAGTAACCGGCAAAATCGCGCCGAAGGATGTCGCTGC
CGACTGGGCAATGGAGCGCCTGCCGGCCCAGTATCAGCCCGTCATACTTGAAGCTAGACAGGCTTATCTT
GGACAAGAAGAAGATCGCTTGGCCTCGCGCGCAGATCAGTTGGAAGAATTTGTCCACTACGTGAAAGGCG
AGATCACCAAGGTAGTCGGCAAATAACCCTCGAGCCACCCATGACCAAAATCCCTTAACGTGAGTTACGC
GTCGTTCCACTGAGCGTCAGACCCCGTAGAAAAGATCAAAGGATCTTCTTGAGATCCTTTTTTTCTGCGC
GTAATCTGCTGCTTGCAAACAAAAAAACCACCGCTACCAGCGGTGGTTTGTTTGCCGGATCAAGAGCTAC
CAACTCTTTTTCCGAAGGTAACTGGCTTCAGCAGAGCGCAGATACCAAATACTGTCCTTCTAGTGTAGCC
GTAGTTAGGCCACCACTTCAAGAACTCTGTAGCACCGCCTACATACCTCGCTCTGCTAATCCTGTTACCA
GTGGCTGCTGCCAGTGGCGATAAGTCGTGTCTTACCGGGTTGGACTCAAGACGATAGTTACCGGATAAGG
CGCAGCGGTCGGGCTGAACGGGGGGTTCGTGCACACAGCCCAGCTTGGAGCGAACGACCTACACCGAACT
GAGATACCTACAGCGTGAGCATTGAGAAAGCGCCACGCTTCCCGAAGGGAGAAAGGCGGACAGGTATCCG
GTAAGCGGCAGGGTCGGAACAGGAGAGCGCACGAGGGAGCTTCCAGGGGGAAACGCCTGGTATCTTTATA
GTCCTGTCGGGTTTCGCCACCTCTGACTTGAGCGTCGATTTTTGTGATGCTCGTCAGGGGGGCGGAGCCT
ATGGAAAAACGCCAGCAACGCGGCCTTTTTACGGTTCCTGGCCTTTTGCTGGCCTTTTGCTCACATGTTC
TTTCCTGCGTTATCCCCTGATTCTGTGGATAACCGTATTACCGCCTTTGAGTGAGCTGATACCGCTCGCC
GCAGCCGAACGACCGAGCGCAGCGAGTCAGTGAGCGAGGAAGCGGAAGAGCGCCCAATACGCAAACCGCC
TCTCCCCGCGCGTTGGCCGATTCATTAATGCAGCTGGCACGACAGGTTTCCCGACTGGAAAGCGGGCAGT
GAGCGCAACGCAATTAATACGCGTACCGCTAGCCAGGAAGAGTTTGTAGAAACGCAAAAAGGCCATCCGT
CAGGATGGCCTTCTGCTTAGTTTGATGCCTGGCAGTTTATGGCGGGCGTCCTGCCCGCCACCCTCCGGGC
CGTTGCTTCACAACGTTCAAATCCGCTCCCGGCGGATTTGTCCTACTCAGGAGAGCGTTCACCGACAAAC
AACAGATAAAACGAAAGGCCCAGTCTTCCGACTGAGCCTTTCGTTTTATTTGATGCCTGGCAGTTCCCTA
CTCTCGCGTTAACGCTAGCATGGATGTTTTCCCAGTCACGACGTTGTAAAACGACGGCCAGTCTTAAG
