>Addgene plasmid #63416 | pFusX4-7 | addgene partial sequence | sequence record 116189 | pCR8_R1 5'-cgaaccgaacaggcttatgt-3'
GGTGTGCGTCACCCGGCAACCTTGGGTAGCAGCGAAGTCGAGGCATTTCTGTCCTGGCTGGTCTAGACGT
CTCGGCCATGGTCCTGGCACAGCACCGGCAACAGCCGCTGCACCGTTTCGAGCGCTTGCTTGCCGCCATT
GTTGCTGGCGATAGCCACCACTTGGTCCGGGGTCAGGCCATGGTCCTGGCACAGCACCGGCAACAGCCGC
TGCACCGTTTCGAGCGCTTGCTTGCCGCCATCGTGGCTGGCGATAGCCACCACTTGGTCCGGAGTCAGGC
CATGGTCCTGGCACAGCACCGGCAACAGCCGCTGCACCGTTTCGAGCGCTTGCTTGCCGCCAATGTTGCT
GGCGATAGCCACCACTTGGTCCGGGGTCAGGGGAGACGCTTAAGACTGGCCGTCGTTTTACAACGTCGTG
ACTGGGAAAACATCCATGCTAGCGTTAACGCGAGAGTAGGGAACTGCCAGGCATCAAATAAAACGAAAGG
CTCAGTCGGAAGACTGGGCCTTTCGTTTTATCTGTTGTTTGTCGGTGAACGCTCTCCTGAGTAGGACAAA
TCCGCCGGGAGCGGATTTGAACGTTGTGAAGCAACGGCCCGGAGGGTGGCGGGCAGGACGCCCGCCATAA
ACTGCCAGGCATCAAACTAAGCAGAAGGCCATCCTGACGGATGGCCTTTTTGCGTTTCTA
